# Supplementary material for: Emergence and spread of feline infectious peritonitis due to a highly pathogenic canine/feline recombinant coronavirus
Source: bioRxiv preprint, doi:10.1101/2023.11.08.566182, version 3 (2024-09-03)
Supplement: Supplementary Materials [file 566182_file08.zip › Supplementary File 1_Annotated sequence FCoV-23.gbk]

LOCUS       Supplementary          29250 bp    DNA     linear       31-OCT-2023
Frankenstein
FEATURES             Location/Qualifiers
     CDS             20391..24758
                     /note="Spike"
                     /translation="MIVIVTCILSLSSYFTVAIKPNNDCRQVNVTQLDGNENLIRDFL
                     FQNFKEEGTVVVGGYYPTEVWYNCSKTLTTTAYAYFNNIHAFYFDMEAMENSTGNARG
                     KPLLFHVHGEPVSVIIYISAYGDDVQHRPLLKHGLVCITKTRNVDYNSFTSSQWNSIC
                     TGNDRKVPFSVIPTDNGTKIYGLEWNDELVTAYISGRSYNWNINNNWFNNVTLMYSRS
                     STATWLHSAAYVYQGVSNFTYYKLNNTNGLKTYEFCEDYEYCTGYATNVFAPTXGGYI
                     PDGFSFNNWFLLTNDSTFVSGRFVTNQPLLVNCLWPVPSFGVAAQEFCFEGAQFSQCN
                     GVSLNNTVDVIRFNLNFTADVQSGMGATVFSLNTTGGVILEISCYNDTVRESSFYSYG
                     EIPFGITDGPKYCYVLYNGTALKYLGTLPPSVKEIAISKWGHFYINGYNFFSTFPIDC
                     ISFNLTTSTSGAFWTIAYTSYTEALVQVENTAIKKVTYCNSHINNIKCSQLTANLQNG
                     FYPVASSEVGLVNKSVVLLPSFYSHTSVNITIDLGMKLSGYGQPIASALSNITLPMQD
                     NNTDVYCIRSNQFSVYVHSTCKSSLWDNVFNSDCTDVLHATAVIKTGTCPFSFDKLNN
                     YLTFNKFCLSLHPVGANCKFDVAARTRTNEQVVRSLYVIYEEGDNIAGVPSDNSGLHD
                     LSVLHLDSCTDYNIYGKTGIGIIRQTNSTLLSGLYYTSLSGDLLGFKNVTDGVVYSVT
                     PCDVSAXAAVIDGTIVGAMTSINSELLGLTHWTTTPNFYYYSIYNYTNERTRGTAIDS
                     NDVDCEPIITYSNIGVCKNGALVFINVTHSDGDVQPISTGNVTIPTNFTISVQVEYIQ
                     VYTTPVSIDCSRYVCNGNPRCNKLLTQYVSACQTIEQALAMGARLENMEVDSMLFVSE
                     NALKLASVEAFNSTEHLDPIYKEWPNIGGSWLGGLKDILPSHNSKRKYRSAIEDLLFD
                     KVVTSGLGTVDDDYKRCTGGYDIADLVCAQYYNGIMVXXXXXXXXXXXXXXXXXXXXX
                     XXXXXXXXXXXXXXXXXXXXXXXXXXXXXXXXXXXXXXXXXXXXXXXXXXXXXXXXXX
                     XXXXXXXXXXXXXXXXXXXXXXXXXXXXXXXXXXXXXXXXXXXXXXXXXXXXXXXXXX
                     XXXXXXXXXXXXXXXXXXXXXXXXXXXXXXXXXXXXXXXXXXXXXXXXXXXXXXXXXX
                     XXXXXXXXXXXXXXXXXXXXXXXXXXXXXXXXXXXXXXXXXXXXXXXXXXXXXXXXXX
                     XXXXXXXXXXXXXXXXXXXXXXXXXXXXXXXXXXXXXXXXXXXXXXXXXXXXXXXXXX
                     XXXXXXXXXXXXXXXXXXXXXXXXXXXXXXXXXXXXXXXXXXXXXXXXXXXXXXXXXX
                     XXXXXXXXXXXXXXXXXXXXXXXXXXXXXXXXXXXXXXVSVLAVVGVLVALEAVVILF
                     SVEDILKTMNLLKRFTFIN"
     5'UTR           1..310
                     /note="5'UTR"
     CDS             311..12394
                     /note="Orf1a"
     CDS             12364..20394
                     /note="Orf1b (via ribosomal frameshift)"
     CDS             24766..24978
                     /note="Orf3a"
                     /translation="MDTVKSIGISVDAVLDELDSIAFAVTLKVLFNSGKLLLCIGFGD
                     TFEEAEQKAYAKLQLDIEESSNHTTV"
     CDS             24926..25147
                     /note="Orf3b"
                     /translation="MRNFSWILKSRLIIRLFNITVYDFCAKNWYKLPFAVRLRIINNT
                     KPRTASTIKRRIRVVIDYRKIAILNAARK"
     CDS             25144..25857
                     /note="Orf3c"
                     /translation="MIGGLFLNTLSFIVTNQHVVVNNTPHVNTIVQQHHVVSANIKSF
                     HLEFSIAVLFVVFLALYRSTNFKMCVGVLMLKIVSMTLIGPMLTAFGYYIDGIVTTTV
                     LALRFIYLAYFWYVSSRFEFVLYNTTTLMFVHDRAAPFLRSSHGSIYVTLYGGINYMF
                     VNDLTLHFVDPMLVGIAIRGLVRADLTVVRAVELLNGDFIYIFSQEAVVGVYNAAFSQ
                     AVINEIDLKEEEXRVYDVS"
     CDS             25844..26092
                     /note="E"
                     /translation="MMFPRAFTIIDDHGMVXSVFFWLLLIIILILFSIALLNVIKLCM
                     VCCNLGKTIIVLPARHAYDAYKTFMQIKAYTPDEAFLV"
     CDS             26103..26894
                     /note="M"
                     /translation="MKYVLLILACIIACVFGDRYCAMQESXPTSCINSTNSXCQTCFE
                     RGDLIWHLANWNFSWSVILIVFITVLQYGRPQFSWFVYGIKMLIMWLLWPIVLALTIF
                     NAYSEYQVSRYVMFGFSVAGAVITFALWMMYFVRSIQLYRRTKSWWSFNPETNAILCV
                     NALGRSYVLPLDGIPTGVTLTLLSGNLYAEGFKMAGGLTIEHLPKYVMIATPSRTXVY
                     TLVGKQLKATTATGWAYYVKSKAGDYSTEARTDNLSEHEKLLHMV"
     CDS             26907..28040
                     /note="N"
     CDS             28045..28350
                     /note="Orf7a"
                     /translation="MLVFLHAVLVTVLILLLIGRIQLLERLLLSHLLNLTTVSNVLGV
                     PDSSLRVNCLQLLKPDCLDFNILHKILAETRLLVVVLRVIFLVLLGFSCYTLLGALF"
     CDS             28355..28975
                     /note="Orf7b"
                     /translation="MIAVVLVCILLANGIKATDVLHDLHEHPVLTWELLQHFVGHTLY
                     ITTHQILALPLGSRVVCESVEGFNCTWPGFQNPAHDHIDFYFDLSNPFYSFVDNFYIV
                     CDGNQRINLRLVGAVPKQKRLNVGCHTSFAVDLPFGTQIYHDRDFQHPVSGRHLECIH
                     RVYFVKYCPHNLHGYCFNEKLKVHDLKQLRSKKVFDKLNQHHRTEL"
     3'UTR           28976..29250
                     /note="3'UTR"
     source          1..29213
                     /dnas_title="Supplementary File X_Annotated sequence
                     FCoV-23"
                     /organism="Alphacoronavirus 1"
                     /organism="Feline Coronavirus"
                     /note="genomic RNA"
                     /specific_host="Cat"
                     /country="Cyprus"
                     /note="Collection date: Apr-23"
                     /note="Type II; FCoV-I backbone, pCCoV / Type II Spike,
                     recombinant"
ORIGIN      
        1 NNNNNNNNNN NNNNNNNNNN NNNNNNNNNN NNNNNNNNNN NNNNNNNNNN NNNNNNNNNN
       61 NNNNNNNNNN NNNNNNGGAC ACCAACTCGA ACTAAACGAA ATATTTGTCT CTCTATGAAA
      121 CCATAGAAGA CAAGCGTTGA TTATTTCACT CAGTTTGGCA ATCACTCCTA GGAACGGGGT
      181 TGAGAGAACG GCGCRCCAGG GTTCCGYCCC TGTTTGGTAA GTCGTCTAGT ATTAGCTGCG
      241 GCGGTTYCGC CCGTCGTAGT TGGGTAGACC GGGTTCCGTC CTGTGATCTC CCTCGCCGGC
      301 CGCCAGGAGA ATGAGTTCCA AACAATTTAA GATCCTCGTY AATGAGGACT AYCAAGTCAA
      361 CGTGCCTAGY CTTCCTTTCC GTGACGTGYT GCAGGAAATT AAGTACTGCT ACCGCAACGG
      421 TTTTGAGGGC TATGTTTTCG TGCCTGAATA CCGTCGTGAC CTAGTTGATT GCGATCGTAA
      481 GGATCACTAC GTCATTGGTG TTCTGGGTAA CGGAATAAGT GATCTTAAAC CTGTTCTCCT
      541 TACCGAACCT TCCGTCATGT TGCAAGGCTT TATTGTTAGA KCYAACTGCA ATGGCGTTCT
      601 TGAGGACTTT GACCTTAAAA TTGCCCGTAC TGGAAAYGGY GCCATATATG TRGATCAATA
      661 CATGTGTGGY GCTGATGGAA ARCCAGTYAT TGAAGGYGAG TTTAAGGAYT ACTTCGGTGA
      721 TGAGGACGTT ATCATYTATG AAGGAGAGGA GTACCATTGY GCKTGGYTWA CWGTGCGCGA
      781 TGAAAAACCT TTRTGTCAAC AAACTCTCCT YACAATTAGG GAAATCCAAT ACAACCTGGA
      841 YATYCCRCAT AAGTTGCCAA ATTGTGCTAT CAGAGARGTA GCACCACCAG TCAAGAAGAA
      901 CTCTAAGGTW GTTCTTTCTG AAGAGTAYAG AAARCTCTAT GACRTMTTYG GTTYACCATT
      961 TATGGGCAAT GGRGACAGTC TTAACAAGTG TTTTGAYAGY CTCCACTTCA TTGCTGCYAC
     1021 TCTTAAGTGY CCTTGTGGYK CKGAAAGTAG TGGTGTYGGT GACTGGACWG GTTTTAAGAC
     1081 TGCTTGTTGT GGTCTTCATG GCAAAGTTAA AGGTGTCACA YTAGGTGCTG TTAAACCTGG
     1141 TGATGCTGTT ATCACTAGCA TGAGYGCTGG CAAGGGTGTR AARTTCTTTG CTAACAGTGT
     1201 GCTCCAATAT GCTGGTGATG TRGAAAATGT YTCTGTTTGG AAAGTGATTA AAACYTTCAC
     1261 TGTWAAYRAG ACYGTTWGCA CCACTGATTT TGAAGGCGAA TTGAACGACT TCATCAAACC
     1321 AGAGAGTACT TCAYCTGTTT CATGCTCYAT TAAGMGWGCK TTCATTACAG GTGAGGTTGA
     1381 TGATGCAGTC CATGATTGTA TTATCACAGG AAAGTTGGAY CTTAGYACWA ACCTKTTYGG
     1441 TAGTGCTAAC YTRCTTTTTA AGAAAACACC CTGGTTYGTR CAAAAGTGTG GTGCRMTTTT
     1501 TTCTGATGCT TGGAAAGTTR TTGAAGAACT KCTTTGTTCT CTTAAACTTA CATACAAGCA
     1561 AATYTATGAT GTAGTGGCAT CACTTTGCAC YTCYGCYTTY ACTATTATGG ACTACAAACC
     1621 YGTRTTTGTA GTWTCRTCTA ATAGTGTYAR GGACCTYGTT GACAAGTGYR TTAAGATTCT
     1681 TGTGAAAGCC TTTGATGTTT TCACACAGAC AATTACAATT GCAGGTGTAG AAGCTAAGTR
     1741 CTTTGTGCTT GGTTCTAAAT ACTTGCTTTT TAAYAACGCA CTTGTCAAGC TTGTCAGTGT
     1801 KAARATACTT GGCAAGMGAC AGAAAGGTCT TGATAGTGCA TTCTTYGCYA CTAATTTGRT
     1861 TGGYGCYAYY GTYAAYGTGA CACCACAGAG GACTGAGGCT GCYAACATTA GCCTKRWTAA
     1921 GGTRGATGAT GTCGTYACAC CAGGTGARGG TCATATTGTC GTTGTTGGTG ATATGGCTTT
     1981 TTACAAGAGT GAAGAATACT ATTTTATGAT GGCWAGYCCY GATTCAGTCC TTGTTAATAA
     2041 YGTTTTTAAA GCAGCTMKAG TGCCATCYTA YAACATCRTT TATGATGTGG ATGACGACAC
     2101 CAAGAGTAAA ATGGTAGTTA AAATTGGAAC RTCATTYGAC TTTGATGGWG ACMTYGATGC
     2161 TGCTATTGYT AAGGTTAATG ACTTACTTAT TGAGTTTAGA CAAGAAAAGT TATGTTTCAG
     2221 AGCACTTAAG GATGGTGAAA ACATCTTAGT TGAGGCATAT CTTAAGAAAT ACAAGATGCC
     2281 AGTTTGTCTT AAAAACCATG TCGGTTTATG GGACATTATA AGAAGAGATT CYGACAAGAA
     2341 GGGTTTTCTT GACACYTTCA ATCATCTTAA TGAATTGGAK GATGTCAGGG ATACAAAWAT
     2401 TCAGGCCATT AAAAATATTC TTTGYCCWGA CCTTCTGCTG GAAYTGGATT TTGGYGCMAT
     2461 CTGGTATAGA TGCATGCCAG CATGCTCTGA TAWGTCCAYC TTAGGTAATG TYAAAATCAT
     2521 GCTAGGTAAT GGTGTTAAAG TRGTCTGTGA TGGTTGTCAC AGTTTGGCTA ACCGTCTAAC
     2581 AATTAATTAC AGCAAACTST GYGAYACAGC TCGTAAGGAT GTTGAAATAG GCGGTTTACC
     2641 ATTTWCYACC TTYAAAACAC CAKCTAGCAG TTTTATTGAC ATGAAAGATG CWATTTATTC
     2701 TGTAGTTGAA TATGGCGARG CATTCTCTTT TAAGACTGCA AGTGTGCCTG TAAMTAATAG
     2761 TGGCAYTGTS ACAACTGACG AYTGGTCAGA TCCYATYTTG TTAGAACCTG CAGATTATGT
     2821 TGAACCTAAA GACAATGGYG ATGTAATTGT CATTGCTGGA TACACCTTTT ATAAGGATGA
     2881 AGATGATCAC TTTTATCCAT ATGGTTCTGG CATGGTTGTG CAGAAGATGT ACAACAAGAT
     2941 GGGTGGTGGT GACAAGTCAG TTTCGTTTTC AGACAATGTC AATGTTAAAG AGATACAACC
     3001 TGTTACACGT GTCAGGCTAG AGTTTGAGTT TGACAATGAA GTGGTAACAC AGGTGCTTGA
     3061 AAAGGTCATT GGTACTAAAT ATAAGTTTAC AGGTACAACT TGGGAAGAGT TTGAAGATGC
     3121 TATCTCTGAR GAACTTGATA AGATCTTCGA CACGCTTGCT GAACAGGGTG TAGAACTTGA
     3181 AGGTTACTTC ATTTAYGACA CATGTGGTGG ATTTGACATT AAYAATCCRG AYGGTGTYAT
     3241 GATCTCACAG TACGATCTTA ACACAGMTGT YGATGACAAA AGCGACTCTG ATGYAAGTGT
     3301 KGAAGASWCY GCTTCRATTT CTGAYAACGA MGATGTTGAA CAAATTGAGG AAGAGACYGT
     3361 YTCMACTGYT GATGYAGAAG AWGTTGCAMY TGWAGAWGTT GAAAYTGTAR MMGTTGWKRA
     3421 SYYTGTYGAA MAAGTKRWMM TTGTAGAGGC TCACCTTGAT GAGCAACYTT CWTCAGTAGA
     3481 AGAAAAAGTT GAASTCMCTG CTAAAAATGA YCCATGGGCT GCTGCTGTTG ATGAACAGGA
     3541 AGCTGAACAA CCWAAACCTT CCTTGTCACC WTTTAAGRCA ACARATCTTA ATGGTAAAAT
     3601 CATMCTTAAA CAACARGATA ATAATTGTTG GRTRAAYGCT TGCTGTTATC ARYTGCAAGC
     3661 TTTTGATTTC TTYAACCAYG ATTTRTGGGA TGGTTTTAAG AAAGRTGAYG TTATGCCTTT
     3721 YGTRAACTTY TGTTATGCAG CTCTMACTTT GAARCAGGGT GATTCAGGWG ATGCAGAATA
     3781 TCTTTTGGAG ACGATGCTCA ATGATTATAG YACAGCTAAA GTCACACTTA GTGCTAAGTG
     3841 CGGCTGTGGT GTTAAAGAGA TAGTTTTAGA RCGAACTGTA TTTAARCTCA CACCTCTTAR
     3901 GAGTGAGTTT AAATATGGYG TCTGTGGTGA CTGTAAGCAA ATTAACATGT GTAAGTTTGC
     3961 TAGCGTRGAA GGTTCTGGTG TTTTTGTTCA TGATAGAATT GAAAAACAAA CACCTGTGTC
     4021 ACAATTCATT GTGRCACCTA TTATGCATGC TGTTTACACA GGTACAACAC AGAATGGTCA
     4081 TTACATGATT GAAGATTGCA TTCAYGATTA CTGTGTGGAT GGTATGGGAA TTAAACCTCG
     4141 TAAACATAAG TTTTACACAT CCACTTTGTT TCTTAATGCA AATGTAATGA TAGCTGAATC
     4201 TAAGAYTAAR GYTGAACCAY CTGYGCCCGY WAAGGANGAG TGYGTAGCAG AAGAACGTCA
     4261 AAGTCCTAAA GACCTTWTAN TACCCTTTTA TAMAGCGGGA AAAGTTTCAT TTTACCAAGG
     4321 AGATTTRGAT GTKTTGATYA ACTTTCTTGA GCCTGAYGTC GTTGTTAAYG CTGCTAATGG
     4381 TGATCTTARR CACRTGGGTG GCGTTGCTAA AGCCATTGAT GTGTTCACAG GTGGTAAGTT
     4441 GACRAAACGT TCTAAAGAAT ATCTTAAATC KAATAAAYCA ATAGCTCCTG GTAATGCTGT
     4501 RCTTTTTGAA AATGTACTTG AGCATCTTAG TGTKTTGAAT GCTGTAGGAC CACGTAATGG
     4561 TGACAGTAGA GTTGAAGGTA AACTCTGTAA TGTYTACAAR GCAATTGCTA AGTGTGACGG
     4621 TAAAATAYTA ACACCACTTA TTAGTGTTGG TATTTTTAAA GTCAAACTGG AAGTYTCATT
     4681 GCAGTGTCTA CTTAAAACTG TCACAGATAG AGAATTRAAT GTCTTTGTTT ACACTGACCA
     4741 AGAGAGAATT ACCATAGAAA ATTTCTTCAA TGGTACTATT CCTGTCAAGG TAACGGAAGA
     4801 CACTGTGAAT CARAAGCGTG TGTCTGTAGC ACTTGATAAA ACTTATGGTG AGCAACTTAA
     4861 AGGAACKGTT GTTATTAAAG ACAAAGATGT CACTAACCAG TTGCCWAGTG TGTCAGATGC
     4921 TGGTGAAAAA GTCGTTAAGG CANTRGATGT TGATTGGAAY GCWYATTATG GCTTTYCAAA
     4981 TGCAGCAGCT TTTAGYGCCA GYTCMCAYGA TGCTTATAAG TTTGAKGTTG TAACACATAA
     5041 CAACTTCATT GTTCATAAGC AAACTGATAA TAATTGTTGG GTTAATGCAR TTTGTTTAGC
     5101 ATTACAGAGA CTTAAACCWA CATGGAAGTT TCCTGGTGTT AAAAGTTTGT GGGATGCTTT
     5161 TCTCACTCGT AAAACYGCTG GATTTGTCCA TATGCTATAT CACATTTCAG GCTTAAAGAA
     5221 AGGACAACCT GGYGATGCTG AGTTGACTTT ACATAAGCTT GGTGAGTTGA TGTCAAGTGA
     5281 TAGTGCAGTY ACTGTCACAC ATACAACTGC ATGTGATAAG TGTGCAAAAG TMGAAACTTT
     5341 TACRGGACCT GTGGTAGCGG CACCTCTTCT GGTTTATGGC ACTGATGAAA CTTGTGTTCA
     5401 TGGTGTKAGT GTCAAYGTTA AAGTGACAAR CRTYAGAGGT ACGGTGGCTA TCACTTCYTT
     5461 AATAGGTCCT GTAGTGGGAG ATGTCATTGA TGCAACTGGT TACATYTGTT ACACTGGTTT
     5521 GAAYTCACGT GGTCATTACA CCTACTACGA TAATCGTAAT GGTTTAATGG TTGATGCTGA
     5581 SAAAGCCTAC CATTTTGAGA RAAAYCTTTT ACAGGTTACA ACAGCCATTG CTAGTAATTT
     5641 TRTTGCTAAC AYACCTAAAG ATWGRWMCAT GCCTAAGAKT CMAGYTAAAG AACCAAAYAC
     5701 GNCTCGTGTT TTTAGTGARG TTGAAGAAAC TCCTAAAAAT ATAGTTCGTR ARSMAAAATT
     5761 GTTAGCTATT GAGAGTGGTG TAGATTAYAC AATCACAACA CTCGGTAAAT ATGCTGACGT
     5821 GTTCTTTATG ACTGGTGATA AAATTCTTAG GTTKCTCCTT GAAGTCTTTA AATATTTATT
     5881 GGTTGTTTTT ATGTGTCTTA GAAAATCTAA GATGCCTAAA GTTAAAGTAA AACCACCACA
     5941 TGTATTTAAA GACTTAGGTG CTAAAGTTAG AACACTGAAT TACGTAAGAC AATTGAACAA
     6001 ACCTGCCTTA TGGCGTTATG CAAAACTAGT AYTACTKTTA ATAGCATTRT AYCATTTCTT
     6061 CTATYTGTTT GTTAGTATAC CAGTAATGCA TAAATTAGTA TGTAGTGGTA GTGTWCAAGC
     6121 ATATAGTAAC TCTAGTTTTG TAAAATCAGA RGTTTGTGGT AATTCYATTC TGTGTAAGGC
     6181 GTGTYTGGCA TCTTATGATG AATTGGCRGA TTTTGATCAT CTNCAAGTGT CATGGGATTA
     6241 TAAGTCAGAC CCACTATGGA ATAGAGTTAT KCAATTGTCG TATTTTAYAT TYTTGGCTGT
     6301 TTTTGGTAAY AATTATGTYA GATKYKTTCT TATGTACTTT GTTTCNCAGT ACCTCAACCT
     6361 GTGGTTATCY TATTTTGGTT ATGTTAAGTA TAGYTGGTTT CTGCATGTYA TCAACTTTGA
     6421 RTCAATTTCT GTTGAATTTG TGATCATAGT TGTAGTTTTT AAGGCAGTTC TCGCACTTAA
     6481 ACACATTTTC TTTCCATGCA RCAACCCKTC ATGTAAGACW TGTTCTAAAA TTGCTAGGCA
     6541 GACWCGTATT CCTATACAGG TTGTGGTTAA TGGTTCAATG AAGACTGTCT ATGTCCATGC
     6601 TAATGGTACT GGTAAACTCT GCAAAAAGCA TAACTTCTAT TGTAAGAATT GTGACTCYTA
     6661 YGGGTTTGAT CAYACATTCA TTTGTGATGA GATTGTGCGT GATCTRAGTA AYAGCATTAA
     6721 GCAAACTGTT TATGCTACTG ATAGRTCATA CCAGGAAGTC ACAAAAGTTG AATGTTCYGA
     6781 YGGGTTTTAC AGRTTCTATG TTGGTGAWGA ATTCACGGCA TATGACTATG ATGTAAAAAA
     6841 TAAGAAGTAT AGTAGTCAGG AAGTGCTTAA GACTATGTTC CTRCTTGATG ACTTTATTGT
     6901 TTAYAGCCCA TCRGGGTCTT CTCTTGCTAG TGTTAGAAAT GTCTGTGTTT ACTTTTCACA
     6961 ATTRATTGGT AGGCCTATTA AGATTGTTAA TAGTGATTTG CTTGAAGATT TGTCTGTAGA
     7021 CTTTAAGGGA GCACTTTTCA ATGCCAAAAA GAATGTTATT AAGAATTCTT TYAAYRTTGA
     7081 TGTYTCAGAA TGTAAAAACC TAGAGGAGTG TTATAAGGCG TGTAACCTYG ATGTKACATT
     7141 CTCCACTTTT GARATGGCAR TTAATAATGC TCATAGATTT GGCATATTRA TTACAGACCG
     7201 MTCTTTTAAC AAYTTCTGGC CNTCRAAGAT CAAGCCTGGT TCNTCTGGTG TCTCTGCTAT
     7261 GGACATCGGT AAGTGCATGA CTTTCGATGC TAAGATYGTT AATGCCAAGG TTTTAACGCA
     7321 ACGTGGTAAA AGTGTTGTAT GGCTCAGTCA GGATTTTTCT AGTCTTAGCT CAACGGCACA
     7381 AAAGGTTTTA GTTAAAACTT TTGTAGAAGA GGGTGTGAAC TTCTCACTTA CGTTTAATGC
     7441 TGTAGGTTCA GATGAAGATT TGCCTTATGA GCGATTTACT GAATCAGTGT CGGCGAAGAA
     7501 CGGTTCAGGT TTTTTCGACG TACTTAAACA GCTTAAACAA ATTTTCTGGT GTCTTGTTTT
     7561 GTTCATTATT GTGTATGGTT TGTGCTCAGT CTACAGTGTT GCAACTCART CYTATATYGA
     7621 TTCTGCAGAG GGCTATGATT ACATGGTTAT TAAGAACGGT GTTGTTCAAC CATTTGATGA
     7681 TTCTATTAAC TGTGTACATA ATACATACAA GAATTTTGCA ACGTGGTTCA AAGCTAAGTA
     7741 TGGTTTTGTA CCTACATTTG ACAAATCTTG CCCTATTGTT TTAGGAACTG TTTTTGATTT
     7801 AGGCAACATG AGACCTATCC CTGATGTGCC AGCATATGTA GCACTTGTYG GTAGATCCTT
     7861 AGTGTTTGCA ATTAATGCTG CATTTGGTGT TACTAATGTG TGCTATGATC ATACAGGCGC
     7921 TGCTGTAAGT AAGAATTCTT ATTTTGACAC TTGTGTCTTT AATTCCGCAT GCACTACTCT
     7981 TGCGGGCCTT GGTGGTACAG TGGTTTATTG TGCTAAGCAA GGACTTGTTG AGGGTGCTAA
     8041 GCTTTACAGT GAATTGATGC CTGATTATTA TTATGAGCAC GCTAGTGGTA ACATGGTCAA
     8101 AATACCAGCC ATTGTTAGGG GTTTTGGTCT ACGGTTTGTA AAAACACAGG CTACAACTTA
     8161 TTGCAGAGTC GGAGAGTGTA TTGAAAGTCA AGCTGGTTTT TGCTTTGGTG GTGACAACTG
     8221 GTTTGTCTAT GATAAAGAGT TTGGGGATGG TTACATCTGT GGMAGTTCCA TACTGGGATT
     8281 CTTCAAAAAC GTGTTTGCAC TCTTTAATTC TAACATGTCT GTGATAGCYA CATCTGGTGC
     8341 AATGTTGGCT AACATTGTTA TCGCATGTTT GGCTATTGCA GTCTGCTATG GTGTTCTTAA
     8401 GTTTAAAAAG ATCTTTGGTG ATTGCACTCT CCTAGTAGTT ATGATTATTG TTACATTGAT
     8461 TGTTAATAAT GTTTCTTATT TTGTAACCCA AAACACATTC TTTATGATTG TTTATGCTAT
     8521 CGTCTATTAT TTCACAACAA GAAAACTTGC ATACCCAGGT ATTTTAGATG CAGGGTTYAT
     8581 TATTGCATAC TTGAATATGG CTCCATGGTA TGTTMTWGTT TTGTACATAA TGGTGTTCCT
     8641 TTATGATTCT CTACCATCAC TATTCAAACT TAAGGTAACA ACAAACCTCT TTGAAGGTGA
     8701 TAAATTTGTA GGTAGTTTCG AATCAGCAGC TATGGGTACT TTTGTTATAG ATATGCGTTC
     8761 ATATGAAACA CTTGTTAATT CTACATCTTT AGATAGAATT AAGTCATATG CTAACAGCTT
     8821 TAACAAGTAT AAGTACTATA CTGGTTCTAT GGGAGAGGCT GATTACCGCT TGGCCTGTTA
     8881 TGCTCACTTG GGTAAGGCAT TAATGGATTA TTCTGTTTCA AGAAATGATA TGCTTTACAC
     8941 ACCACCAACA GTCAGTGTTA ATTCAACGCT GCAGTCTGGA TTGAGAAAAA TGGCACAGCC
     9001 TAGCGGTGTT GTGGAGCCCT GCATTGTAAG GGTGGCCTAT GGCAATAATR TTCTTAATGG
     9061 TTTGTGGCTA GGAGAYGAAG TTATCTGTCC CAGACATGTC ATTGCTAGTG ACACATCGCG
     9121 TGTGATCAAC TATGAGAATG AGTTGTCTAG CGTGCGTTTR CATAACTTCT CTATAGCCAA
     9181 AAATAATGTG TTTTTGGGTG TTGTGTCTGC CAAATATARG GGTGTAAATC TTGTGCTTAA
     9241 AGTGAATCAG GTAAACCCTA ACACACCGGA ACATAAATTT AAGTCTGTGA AACCAGGTGA
     9301 GAGTTTTAAC ATTCTTGCTT GTTATGAAGG CTGTCCTGGT AGTGTTTATG GTGTGAACAT
     9361 GAGGAGTCAG GGTACTATCA AGGGTTCATT CATTGCTGGT ACTTGTGGGT CAGTAGGTTA
     9421 TGTATTAGAA AATGGAATTC TCTATTTTGT GTACATGCAC CATCTAGAAT TAGGTAACGG
     9481 CTCTCATGTT GGTTCAAACC TTGAAGGAGA AATGTATGGA GGTTATGAAG ATCAACCTAG
     9541 CATGCAATTG GAAGGTACTA ACGTCATGTC ATCAGATAAT GTGATTGCAT TTTTGTATGC
     9601 TGCGCTTATC AATGGTGAAA GGTGGTTTGT TACAAATGCA TCAATGTCGT TAGAATCCTA
     9661 CAAYGCATGG GCCAMAACCA ACAGTTTTAC AGAAMTTGTG TCAACTGAYG CTTTTAACAT
     9721 GTTGGCCGCA AAAACTGGTT ATGGTGTTGA AAAGTTGCTT GAGTGTATTG TTAGACTTAA
     9781 CAAAGGTTTT GGTGGACGCA CTATATTGTC TTATGGTTCA TTGTGTGATG AATTCACGCC
     9841 TACTGAAGTC ATAAGGCAAA TGTACGGTGT CAATCTTCAG AGTGGTAAAG TGAAATCKCT
     9901 ATTTTACCCT GTGATGACTG CCATTGCCAT TCTCTTTGCA TTTTGGTTAG AGTTCTTTAT
     9961 GTACACACCC TTTACGTGGA TTAATCCAAC GTTTGTTAGT GTCATTTTAG CTATTACAAC
    10021 ACTTGTATCT GCAATACTAG TCGTTGGAAT TAAGCATAAA ATGTTGTTCT TTATGTCRTT
    10081 TGTAATGCCT AGTGTTATTT TGTCTACTGY ACATAATGTT GTCTGGGATT TGACYTATTA
    10141 TGAAAGTTTA CARGTYCTTG TRGAAAATGT TAATACCACM TTTTTACCAG TWGACATGCA
    10201 GGGTGTCATG CTTGCWTTGT TYTGTGTYGT TGTGTTTGTY ACAYACACTA TWAGATTTTT
    10261 TACATGTAAG CAATCATGGT TTTCATTGTT TGTAACAACT GTTTTTGTGG TGTTTAACAT
    10321 TGTTAAAYTA CTRGGTATGG TAGGTGAACC ATGGACTGAA GAYCACATTT TGCTGTGTCT
    10381 TGTAAAYATG CTTACCATGT TGATAAGTCT TACTACAAAG GACTGGTTTG TTGTTTTTGC
    10441 ATCATACAAG TTTGCTTATT ATATAGTTGT GTRTGTAATG CAGCCAGCTT TTGTTCAAGA
    10501 TTTTGGTTTT GTCAAGTGTG TAAGCATAAT TTATATGGCT TGTGGTTATG TCTTCTGTTG
    10561 CTATTAYGGT ATTCTCTATT GGGTTAAYAG GTTTACATGC ATGACSTGTG GTGTTTACCA
    10621 GTTCACAGTT TCACCAGCYG AGCTTAAATA CATGACTGCT AAYAACTTRT CTGCACCTAA
    10681 GACAGCATAT GATGCTATGA TTCTTAGTGT TAAGTTGATG GGCATTGGYG GRGAGAGAAA
    10741 TATAAAAATY TCCACTGTGC ARTCTAAACT TACAGAGATG AAGTGTACGA ATGTWGTTTT
    10801 GCTCGGYCTG TTGTCTAAAA TGCATGTYGA ATCTAAYTCA AARGAGTGGA ATTATTGTGT
    10861 TGGTYTGCAT AAYGAGATTA ATTTRWGTGA TGACCCTGAA GTYGTYCTTG AAAAATTAYT
    10921 WGCWCTTATT GCATTCTTTT TGTCTAARCA TAACACATGT GATCTTAGTG ATCTTATTGA
    10981 KTCMTATTTT GAGAAYACCA CTATTYTACA GAGTGTRGCA TCTGCKTATG CTGCTTTGCC
    11041 TAGCTGGATT GCCTATGAAA AAGCTCGTGC CGATTTAGAA GAGGCWAAGA AGAAYGATGT
    11101 TAGCCCTCAA CTTTTGAAAC AGCTTACAAA GGCTTGTAAT ATCGCTAAGA GCGAATTTGA
    11161 GCGAGAAGCT TCTGTKCAAA AGAAGCTTGA TAAAATGGCA GAGCAGGCTG CAGCTAGCAT
    11221 GTACAAAGAG GCACGCGCCG TGGACAGGAA GTCAAAAATA GTTTCAGCTA TGCATAGTTT
    11281 ACTTTTTGGT ATGCTTAAGA AACTTGACAT GTCCAGTGTT AMTACTATTA TTGAACAGGC
    11341 TCGTAATGGC GTGTTACCAY TGAGTATTAT ACCAGCTGCC TCAGCTACAA GACTTATTGT
    11401 TGTAACGCCT AACCTTGARG TGCTTTCCAA GGTTAGACAA GAAAACAAYG TACATTATGC
    11461 AGGTGCTATT TGGTCAATTG TTGAAGTTAA GGATGCTAAT GGCTCTCAAG TCCACYTGAA
    11521 AGAAGTTACA GCTGCTAATG AATTAAAYAT AACCTGGCCC TTGAGTATAA CTTGTGAGAG
    11581 AACCACAAAG TTGCAGAATA ATGAAATYTT GCCAGGTAAA CTTAAAGAGA AAGCTGTTAA
    11641 AGCATCTGCT ACAATTGATG GTGATGCTTA TGGTAGTGGT AAAGCGCTTA TGGCTTCTGA
    11701 ARGTGGTAAG AGCTTTATAT ATGCATTTAT AGCATCAGAC AGCAACCTTA AGTATGTTAA
    11761 ATGGGAGAGC AACAATGATG TAATACCTAT TGAACTWGAG GCTCCATTRC GCTTTTATGT
    11821 TGAYGGTGTT AATGGTCCTG AGGTTAAATA CTTGTATTTT GTGAAAAACT TAAACACTCT
    11881 TAGRCGTGGT GCTGTTCTTG GTTAYATCGG TGCAACAGTT CGTYTGCAAG CYGGTAAACC
    11941 YACTGAACAC CCATCTAATA GTGGTTTGTT GACATTATGT GCTTTCGCAC CTGACCCTGC
    12001 TAAAGCATAT GTTGATGCKG TTAAAMGAGG TATGCAGCCA GTTACTAACT GTGTAAAGAT
    12061 GCTCTCAAAT GGTGCCGGTA ATGGTATGGC TATTACGAAT GGTGTYGAAT CTAACACRCA
    12121 ACAGGATTCT TATGGTGGTG CATCTGTGTG TATYTATTGT AGATGYCATG TAGAACATCC
    12181 TGCAATTGAY GGRTTRTGCC GCTTTAAAGG TAAATTCGTC CAAGTACCAA CCGGRACTCA
    12241 GGATCCTATT AGATTCTGTA TTGAAAATGA AGTYTGTGTT GTTTGYGGTT GCTGGCTTAA
    12301 TAATGGKTGT ATGTGTGATC GCACTTCTAT GCAAGGCRCM ACTATTGATC AGAGTTATTT
    12361 AAACGAGTGC GGGGTTCTAG TGCAGCTCGA CTAGAACCCT GTAATGGTAC AGATCCAGAC
    12421 CATGTTAGTA GAGCTTTTGA CATCTAYAAT AAAGATGTTG CGTGTATTGG TAAATTCCTT
    12481 AARACTAAYT GTTCTCGTTT TAGGAAYTTA GACAAACATG ATGCCTACTA CGTAGTCAAG
    12541 CGTTGTACTA AGAGCGTTAT GGACCATGAG CAAGTCTGTT ATAACGATCT TAAAGATTCA
    12601 GGTGCAGTTG CTGAACACGA CTTCTTTTTG TAYAAGGAAG GTCGRTGTGA ATTCGGTAAT
    12661 GTTGCACGTA AGGATCTTAC AAAGTACACA ATGATGGATC TGTGTTATGC WATTAGAAAT
    12721 TTTGATGAAA AGAACTGTGA AGTTCTYAAA GAAATACTTG TGACATTAGG TGCCTGCAAT
    12781 GAATCTTTCT TTGAAAACAA GGATTGGTTT GACCCAGTRG AAAATGAGGC TATACATGAR
    12841 GTATACGCAA GACTWGGAMC TATAGTAGCC AAYGCTATGC TTAAATGTGT AGCGTTYTGT
    12901 GATGCYATTG TRGAAAAAGG TTACATAGGT ATTATAACTC TTGAYAACCA AGATCTTAAT
    12961 GGCAATTTTT AYGATTTCGG TGATTTTGTA AAAACRGCGC CAGGTTTTGG RTGTGCTTGC
    13021 GTTACRTCAT ATTAYTCTTA TATGATGCCC TTAATGGGAA TGACTTCATG TTTAGAGTCT
    13081 GAAAATTTTG TGAAAAGTGA TATCTATGGT TCGGATTATA AGCATTATGA TTTGTTAGCT
    13141 TATGATTTCA CAGACCATAA GGAAAAACTT TTCCAAAAAT ACTTTAAGCA CTGGGATCGA
    13201 ACATACCACC CTAATTGCTC TGATTGTACA AGTGATGAGT GCATTATTCA TTGTGCCAAT
    13261 TTTAACACGC TGTTTTCAAT GACCATACCT AATACTGCAT TTGGACCTCT TGTACGTAAA
    13321 GTCCACATAG ATGGTGTGCC AGTTGTTGTT ACTGCTGGTT ACCATTTCAA ACAGCTAGGT
    13381 ATTGTGTGGA ATCTTGATGT TAAATTAGAC ACTATGAAGT TGACCATGAC AGATCTCCTT
    13441 AGGTTTGTCA CTGACCCTAC ATTACTTGTA GCATCAAGCC CTGCATTGCT AGATCAGCGC
    13501 ACTGTCTGTT TTTCCATTGC CGCTTTGAGT ACTGGTGTTA CATATCAGAC AGTTAAACCA
    13561 GGTCACTTTA ACAAGGATTT CTACGATTTT ATAACAGAGC GTGGGTTCTT TGAAGAGGGA
    13621 TCTGAGTTGA CATTGAAACA CTTCTTCTTT GCACAGGGTG GTGAAGCCGC TATGACAGAT
    13681 TTTAACTACT ACCGTTACAA TAGAGTTACA GTTTTAGATA TCTGTCAGGC TCAATTTGTT
    13741 TATAAAATTG TGTGTAAGTA CTTTGATTGT TACGATGGTG GTTGCATCAG TGCTAGAGAG
    13801 GTTGTTGTTA CCAACTATGA TAAGAGTGCT GGTTTTCCAC TTAATAAATT TGGTAAGGCA
    13861 AGACTTTACT ATGAGACTCT ATCATATGAG GAACAGGATG CGCTTTTTGC TTTAACAAAG
    13921 AGAAATGTTC TACCCACAAT GACTCAAATG AATTTGAAAT ATGCTATATC TGGAAAGTCT
    13981 AGAGCTCGCA CTGTGGGAGG AGTGTCGCTT CTTTCCACAA TGACGACGAG ACAGTACCAC
    14041 CAGAAGCATT TGAAATCTAT TGCTGCTACA CGTAATGCTA CCGTAGTTAT TGGAACAACT
    14101 AAGTTCTATG GTGGCTGGGA CAACATGCTA AAGAATTTGA TGCGTGATGT GGATAATGGC
    14161 TGTTTGATGG GATGGGACTA TCCGAAGTGC GACCGTGCTT TGCCTAATAT GATAAGAATG
    14221 GCTTCTGCCA TGGTATTGGG TTCTAAACAC ATTGGTTGCT GTACACATAG TGATAGGTTC
    14281 TATCGACTCT CTAATGAGTT AGCTCAAGTA CTCACGGAGG TTGTACATTG TACAGGTGGT
    14341 TTTTATATAA AACCAGGTGG TACAACTAGT GGTGATGGTA CTACGGCATA TGCTAACTCA
    14401 GCTTTTAACA TCTTTCAAGC TGTTTCTGCT AATGTTAATA AGCTTTTAGG AGTGGATTCA
    14461 AACACCTGTA ACAATGTTAC AGTTAAGTCY ATACAGCGCA AGATATATGA CAATTGTTAY
    14521 CGTAGTAGCA GTGTKGATGA TGATTTYGTT GTTGAATAYT TTAGTTAYTT AAGAAAGCAC
    14581 TTYTCTATGA TGATTTTGTC TGATGATGGT GTKGTTTGTT ACAAYAAAGA TTATGCTGAT
    14641 CTTGGTTATG TAGCAGACAT TGGTGCTTTT AARGCCACWC TATATTATCA GAACAATGTK
    14701 TTTATGTCTA CAKCTAAGTG TTGGGTRGAA CCAGATCTTA ATGTTGGACC ACAYGAATTT
    14761 TGYTCACAAC ACACTTTACA AATYGTAGGA CCGGATGGTG AYTAYTAYCT ACCTTATCCA
    14821 GAYCCYTCTA GAATTTTGTC RGCRGGTGTT TTTGTYGATG AYATTGTTAA GACGGACAAC
    14881 GTYATTATGC TTGAACGTTA TGTGTCYTTA GCAATYGATG CATATCCRCT TACAAAACAC
    14941 CCTAAACCTG CATATCAAAA AGTGTTYTAT GCTCTTCTTG AYTGGGTTAA RCACTTACAG
    15001 AARACTYTAA ATGCYGGTAT ACTTGAYTCA TTCTCTGTYA CTATGTTRGA GGATGGTCAA
    15061 GAYAAATTCT GGAGYGAAGA RTTYTATGCC AGTCTTTAYG ARAAGTCTAC TGTCYTGCAA
    15121 GCTGCTGGCA TGTGTGTTGT TTGTGGTTCA CAAACTGTGT TACGTTGCGG AGACTGTTTA
    15181 AGGAGACCTC TTTTGTGTAC YAAGTGTGCT TATGACCATG TTATGGGTAC AAAGCACAAA
    15241 TTCATTATGT CTATTACGCC ATATGTGTGT AGCTATAATG GTTGTACTGT TAATGATGTT
    15301 ACAAAATTGT TTTTGGGAGG TCTTAATTAT TACTGTACTG AACACAAACC ACAATTATCA
    15361 TTCCCGCTCT GTGCTAATGG TAATGTTTTT GGCCTGTACA AGAGTAGTGC AATTGGTTCT
    15421 GAGGATGTCG ATGATTTCAA CAAACTTGCT GTTTCAGACT GGACCAATGT AGAGGATTAT
    15481 AAACTTGCTA ATAACGTTAA AGAATCTCTG AAGATCTTCG CTGCTGAAAC TGTGAAAGCA
    15541 AAGGAGGAAT CTGTTAAAGC TGAATATGCT TATGCCATAT TAAAGGAGGT TGTCGGACCT
    15601 AAGGAAGTTG TACTCCAATG GGAAGCCTCT AAGATTAAAC CTCCACTTAA CAGAAATTCT
    15661 GTTTTCACAT GTTTTCAGAT AAACAAGGAT ACTAAAATTC AGTTAGGTGA ATTTGTGTTT
    15721 GAGCAGTCAG AATATGGTAG TGACTCTGTC TACTATAAAA GTACTAGCAC TACCAAGCTG
    15781 GCACCGGGTA TGATTTTTGT GTTGACGTCT CATAATGTGA GTCCACTTAA AGCTAATATT
    15841 TTAGTCAACC AAGAGAAGTA CAATACCATA TCCAAGCTCT ATCCTACGTT TAACATAGCG
    15901 GAGGCCTATA CCACATTGGT GCCTTACTAT CAAATGATCG GTAAGCAAAA GTTTACAACT
    15961 ATCCAAGGTC CTCCTGGTAG CGGTAAATCA CATTGTGTTA TAGGTTTGGG TTTGTATTAT
    16021 CCTCAAGCTA GAATTGTCTA CACAGCATGT TCACATGCAG CTGTGGATGC TTTATGTGAA
    16081 AAGGCTTCTA AGAACTTTAA TGTTGATAAA TGTTCAAGGA TAATACCTCA AAGAATCAGA
    16141 GTTGATTGTT ATATGGGTTT TAAACCTAAT AATACCAATG CACAATACTT GTTTTGTACA
    16201 GTTAACGCTT TGCCTGAAGC TAACTGTGAC ATTGTTGTTG TGGATGAAGT GTCAATGTGC
    16261 ACAAACTATG ATCTCAGTGT TATAAATAGT AGACTGAGCT ACAAACACAT TGTTTATGTA
    16321 GGTGACCCAC AACAACTCCC AGCACCTAGA ACCTTAATTA ATAAGGGTAC ACTCCAGCCT
    16381 GAGGACTACA ATGTTGTGAC TCAGAGGATG TGTAAGCTAG GACCTGATGT ATTTTTGCAC
    16441 AAATGTTACA GATGCCCAGC TGAGATTGTT AAAACAGTCT CTGCTCTTGT TTATGAGAAT
    16501 AAATTCTTAC CTGTCAACCC AGAGTCAAAG CAGTGCTTTA AGATGTTTGT AAAAGGTCAA
    16561 GTTCAGATTG AATCTAACTC CTCTATAAAC AACAAGCAAC TAGAGGTTGT CAAGGCATTT
    16621 TTAGCACATA ATCCAAAATG GCGTAAAGCT GTTTTTATCT CACCATATAA CAGTCAGAAT
    16681 TATGTAGCAC GACGTCTACT AGGTCTGCAA ACGCAAACCG TAGACTCGGC TCAAGGTAGT
    16741 GAGTATGATT ATGTCATTTA TACACAGACG TCAGACACAC AGCATGCTAT TAATGTCAAC
    16801 AGGTTCAATG TTGCCATTAC TAGAGCAAAG GTTGGCATTC TCTGTATCAT GTGTGATAGA
    16861 AAAATGTATG ACAATCTTGG TTTCTATGAA CTTAAAGATT CAAAGATTGG CTTGCAAGCA
    16921 AAACCTGAAA CTTGTGGTTT GTTTAAAGAT TGTTCAAAGA ACGATCAGTA CATACCACCT
    16981 GCGTATGCTA CGACATATAT GAGTTTGTCT GATAATTTCA AGACAAGTGA TGGTTTGGCT
    17041 GTTAACATCG GTACAAAGGA TGTTAAATAT GCCAATGTCA TCTCATATAT GGGATTCAAG
    17101 TTTGAGGCCA ACGTACCAGG CTATCACACA TTATTTTGCA CGAGAGACTT TGCCATGCGW
    17161 AATGTGAGAG CATGGCTAGG TTTTGATGTC GAAGGTGCAC ATGTCTGTGG TGATAACATT
    17221 GGAACTAATG TACCACTACA GCTGGGCTTT TCAAATGGTG TTGATTTCGT AGTACAAACT
    17281 GAAGGATGTG TTGTTACTGA AAAAGGTAAT AGCATTGAAG TTGTAAAAGC AAGGGCACCA
    17341 CCGGGTGAGC AATTTGCACA TTTGATACCA CTCATGAGGA GGGGTCAACC TTGGCACATT
    17401 GTTAGGCGTC GTATAGTGCA GATGGTTTGC GACTATTTCG ACGGCTTGTC CGACATTTTA
    17461 ATTTTTGTGC TATGGGCTGG TGGTCTTGAG CTTACAACTA TGCGATATTT TGTTAAGATT
    17521 GGAAAACCAC AAAAATGTGA GTGCGGCAAA ATGGCAACCT GCTATAGTAG TTCGCAATGT
    17581 GTTTATGCTT GTTTTAAACA TGCATTAGGG TGTGATTATT TGTACAACCC TTATTGCATT
    17641 GACATTCAAC AATGGGGCTA CACAGGTTCT CTGAGCATGA ATCATCATGA TGTTTGTAAC
    17701 ATCCATAGAA ATGAGCATGT GGCTAGTGGT GATGCTATCA TGACTAGGTG TCTTGCTATA
    17761 TATGATTGTT TTGTCAAACG TGTGGATTGG TCCATTGTGT ACCCTTTTAT TGAAAATGAA
    17821 GAGAAGATCA ATAAAGCTGG TCGCATTGTA CAATCACATA TCATGAGAGC TGCTCTTAAG
    17881 GTTTTTAACC CTGCTGCAAT TCACGATGTT GGCAATCCAA AAGGTATACG CTGTGCTACG
    17941 ACACCCATAC CATGGTTTTG TTATGATCGT GATCCTATTA ATAACAATGT TAGATGTCTG
    18001 GAGTACGATT ATATGGTACA TGGACAAATG AATGGTTTAA TGTTGTTTTG GAACTGTAAT
    18061 GTCGACATGT ACCCAGAGTT CTCAATTGTT TGTAGATTTG ACACTCGAAC TCGCTCAAAA
    18121 CTGTCCTTAG AAGGTTGTAA TGGTGGTGCG TTGTATGTTA ACAATCATGC ATTTCACACA
    18181 CCAGCTTATG ATAGAAGAGC ATTTGCCAAG CTTAAACCTA TGCCATTCTT TTATTACGAT
    18241 GATAGTGACT GTGATTTTAT TGATGGACAA CCTAATTATG TACCGCTTAA GTCCAATGTT
    18301 TGCATAACTA AATGTAACAT TGGTGGTGCT GTCTGCAAGA AACATGCTGC ACTTTATAGA
    18361 GCATACGTTG AGGACTATAA TGTGTTTGTA CAAGCTGGTT TTACAATTTG GTGTCCTCAA
    18421 AATTTTGACA CTTATATGTT GTGGCAAGGT TTTGTTAATG GCAAAGCACT CCAGAGTTTG
    18481 GAAAATGTAG CTTTTAATGT TGTCAAGAAA GGTGCCTTCG CTGATTTAAA AGGCGACTTA
    18541 CCAACAGCAG TTGTAGCTGA TAAGATTATG GTGAGGAACG GACCTACTGA CAAGTGTATT
    18601 TTTACAAATA AAACTAGTTT GCCTACAAAC GTGGCTTTTG AGCTATATGC AAAGCGTAAG
    18661 CTTGGACTCA CACCTCCATT AACAATACTT AGAAATCTAG GTGTTGTCGC AACACACAAA
    18721 TTTGTGTTGT GGGATTATGA AGCGGACTGT CCTTTCTCAA ACTTTACTAA GCAAGTGTGT
    18781 GCTTACACTG ATCTTGACGG TGAAGTTGTA ACATGTTTTG ATAATAGTAT TAGTGGTTCT
    18841 TTTGAACGCT TTACTACTAC GAAAGATGCA GTGCTTATTT CTAATAACGC TGTGAAAGGA
    18901 CTTAGTGCCA TTAAATTACA ATATGGCCTT TTGAATGATT TACCTGTAAG TACTGTAGGA
    18961 AACAAACCTG TCACATGGTA TATCTATGTG CGCAAGAATG GTGAGTACGT CGAACAGATT
    19021 GACAGTTATT ATACACAGGG ACGTACTTTT GAAACCTTTA AACCTCGTAG TACAATGGAA
    19081 GAAGATTTTC TTAGTATGGA TACTACACTC TTCATCCAAA AGTATGGTCT CGAAGATTAT
    19141 GGTTTTGAAC ACGTTGTATT TGGAAATGTT TCTAAAACTA CCATCGGTGG TATGCATCTT
    19201 CTTATATCAC AAGTGCGCCT TGCAAAAATG GGTTTGTTTT CTGTCCAAGA ATTTATGAAT
    19261 AGTTCTGACA GTACATTGAA AAGTTGTTGT ATAACATACG CTGATGATCC ATCTTCTAAG
    19321 AATGTGTGCA CTTATATGGA CATACTCTTG GACGAYTTTG TGACTATCAT TAAGAGCTTA
    19381 GATCTTAATG TTGTGTCCAA AGTTGTGGAT GTTATTGTAG ATTGTAAGGC ATGGAGATGG
    19441 ATGTTGTGGT GTGAAAATTC ACAAATTAAA ACCTTCTATC CACAACTCCA ATCTGCTGAG
    19501 TGGAATCCTG GCTATAGCAT GCCCACATTG TACAAAATTC AGCGTATGTG TCTCGAACGG
    19561 TGTAATCTCT ACAATTATGG TGCACAAGTG AAACTACCTG ATGGCATTAC TACTAATGTT
    19621 GTCAAGTACA CTCAGTTGTG TCAATACCTT AACACTACTA CTTTGTGTGT ACCACACAAA
    19681 ATGCGCGTTT TGCATTTAGG AGCTGCTGGT GCTTCCGGTG TTGCTCCTGG TAGTACTGTC
    19741 CTAAGAAGGT GGTTACCAGA TGACGCCATA TTGGTTGATA ATGATTTGAG AGATTACGTT
    19801 TCCGACGCAG ACTTCAGTGT TACAGGTGAT TGTACTAGTC TTTACATTGA AGACAAATTT
    19861 GATTTGCTTA TCTCTGATTT ATATGATGGC TCCACAAAGT CAATTGACGG TGAAAATACG
    19921 TCAAAGGATG GTTTCTTCAC TTATATCAAT GGTTTTATTA AGGAGAAACT ATCACTTGGT
    19981 GGATCTGTTG CCATCAAAAT CACAGAGTTT AGTTGGAATA AAGATTTATA TGAATTGATT
    20041 CAAAGGTTTG AGTATTGGAC TGTGTTTTGT ACAAGTGTTA ACACCTCATC ATCAGAAGGA
    20101 TTTCTGATTG GTATTAACTA CTTAGGACCA TACTGTGACA AGGYAATAGT AGATGGAAAT
    20161 ATAATGCATG CCAATTATAT ATTTTGGAGA AACTCTACAA TTATGGCTCT ATCACATAAC
    20221 TCAGTCCTAG ATACTCCAAA ATTCAAGTGC CGTTGTAACA ACGCACTTAT TGTTAATTTA
    20281 AAAGAAAAAG AATTGAATGA AATGGTTGTT GGATTACTAA GGAAGGGTAA GTTGCTCATT
    20341 AGAAATAATG GCAAGCTACT AAACTTTGGT AACCATTTAG TTAATGTGCC ATGATTGTGA
    20401 TCGTAACTTG CATCCTATCA TTGTCTTCST ACTTCACTGT TGCGATTAAG CCAAATAATG
    20461 ATTGTAGACA AGTTAACGTA ACACAATTAG ATGGCAACGA AAATCTCATT AGAGACTTTT
    20521 TGTTTCAAAA CTTTAAAGAA GAAGGAACTG TGGTTGTTGG TGGTTATTAT CCTACAGAGG
    20581 TGTGGTACAA CTGTTCCAAA ACTCTAACTA CCACTGCCTA TGCGTATTTT AATAACATAC
    20641 ATGCATTTTA TTTTGATATG GAAGCCATGG AAAATAGCAC TGGTAATGCA CGTGGTAAAC
    20701 CGTTGTTGTT TCATGTTCAT GGTGAGCCTG TTAGTGTTAT CATATATATA TCAGCTTATG
    20761 GAGATGATGT ACAACACAGG CCACTTTTAA AACATGGTTT AGTGTGCATA ACCAAAACTC
    20821 GCAATGTTGA CTATAACAGT TTCACTAGTA GCCAGTGGAA TTCCATATGT ACAGGTAATG
    20881 ACAGAAAAGT TCCTTTCTCT GTCATACCCA CGGACAATGG AACGAAAATT TATGGACTTG
    20941 AGTGGAATGA TGAACTTGTT ACAGCCTATA TTAGTGGTCG TTCTTACAAT TGGAACATCA
    21001 ATAATAATTG GTTTAACAAT GTCACACTCA TGTATTCGCG CTCAAGTACT GCCACATGGC
    21061 TACACAGTGC TGCATATGTG TACCAAGGTG TTTCTAACTT CACTTATTAC AAGTTAAATA
    21121 ACACCAATGG TTTAAAAACT TATGAATTTT GTGAGGATTA TGAATATTGC ACTGGTTATG
    21181 CCACTAATGT TTTTGCTCCG ACTRTGGGAG GTTACATACC TGATGGATTT AGTTTTAATA
    21241 ATTGGTTTTT GCTCACAAAT GACTCCACTT TTGTTAGTGG CAGATTTGTA ACAAATCAAC
    21301 CATTATTAGT TAATTGTTTA TGGCCTGTGC CCAGTTTTGG TGTGGCAGCA CAAGAATTTT
    21361 GTTTTGAAGG TGCGCAGTTT AGTCAGTGCA ATGGTGTGTC TTTAAATAAC ACGGTGGATG
    21421 TTATTAGATT TAATCTTAAT TTCACCGCAG ATGTACAATC TGGCATGGGT GCTACAGTGT
    21481 TCTCATTGAA TACAACAGGT GGTGTCATTC TTGAAATTTC ATGTTATAAT GACACAGTGC
    21541 GTGAGTCTAG TTTTTACAGT TATGGTGAAA TTCCATTCGG CATAACTGAT GGACCAAAGT
    21601 ACTGTTATGT ACTTTACAAT GGCACAGCTC TTAAGTACTT AGGAACATTA CCACCTAGTG
    21661 TAAAGGAAAT TGCTATTAGT AAGTGGGGCC ATTTTTATAT TAATGGTTAC AATTTCTTTA
    21721 GCACATTTCC TATTGATTGT ATATCTTTTA ATTTAACCAC TAGTACTAGT GGAGCTTTTT
    21781 GGACAATTGC TTACACATCG TATACTGAAG CATTAGTACA AGTTGAAAAC ACAGCTATTA
    21841 AAAAGGTGAC GTATTGTAAC AGTCACATTA ACAACATTAA ATGTTCCCAA CTTACTGCTA
    21901 ATTTGCAAAA TGGTTTTTAT CCTGTTGCTT CAAGTGAAGT TGGTCTTGTC AACAAGAGTG
    21961 TTGTGTTACT ACCTAGTTTT TATTCACATA CCAGTGTTAA TATAACTATT GATCTTGGTA
    22021 TGAAGCTTAG TGGTTATGGT CAACCTATAG CCTCAGCATT AAGTAACATC ACACTACCGA
    22081 TGCAGGATAA TAACACCGAC GTGTATTGCA TTCGTTCTAA TCAATTTTCA GTTTATGTGC
    22141 ATTCCACTTG TAAAAGTTCT TTATGGGACA ATGTTTTTAA TTCTGACTGC ACAGATGTTT
    22201 TACATGCTAC CGCTGTTATA AAAACTGGTA CTTGTCCTTT CTCATTTGAT AAGTTGAACA
    22261 ATTACTTAAC TTTTAATAAG TTTTGTTTGT CATTGCATCC TGTTGGTGCT AACTGCAAGT
    22321 TTGATGTTGC CGCCCGCACG CGAACCAATG AGCAGGTTGT TAGAAGTTTG TATGTAATAT
    22381 ATGAAGAAGG AGACAACATA GCGGGTGTAC CGTCTGATAA TAGCGGTTTG CACGATTTGT
    22441 CAGTGTTACA CTTAGACTCY TGTACAGATT ACAATATATA TGGTAAAACT GGTATTGGTA
    22501 TTATTAGACA AACTAACAGC ACATTACTTA GTGGCTTGTA TTACACATCA CTATCAGGTG
    22561 ATCTGTTAGG TTTTAAAAAT GTCACTGACG GTGTTGTCTA TTCTGTAACA CCATGTGATG
    22621 TAAGCGCACW AGCTGCTGTT ATTGACGGCA CCATAGTTGG AGCTATGACC TCCATTAATA
    22681 GTGAACTGTT AGGTCTAACT CATTGGACAA CAACACCTAA TTTTTATTAT TACTCCATAT
    22741 ATAATTATAC AAATGAGAGA ACTCGTGGCA CTGCAATTGA TAGTAACGAT GTTGATTGTG
    22801 AACCTATCAT AACCTATTCT AACATAGGTG TTTGTAAAAA TGGTGCTTTG GTTTTTATTA
    22861 ATGTCACACA TTCTGATGGA GATGTGCAAC CAATTAGCAC CGGTAATGTC ACGATACCYA
    22921 CGAATTTTAC TATATCTGTG CAAGTCGAAT ACATTCAGGT CTATACTACA CCAGTGTCAA
    22981 TAGATTGTTC AAGATACGTC TGCAATGGTA ATCCTAGATG TAATAAATTG TTAACACAAT
    23041 ATGTCTCTGC ATGTCAAACT ATTGAGCAAG CACTTGCAAT GGGTGCCAGA CTTGAAAACA
    23101 TGGAAGTTGA TTCCATGTTG TTTGTTTCTG AAAATGCCCT TAAATTGGCA TCTGTTGAGG
    23161 CATTCAATAG TACAGAACAT CTAGATCCTA TTTACAAAGA ATGGCCTAAT ATAGGTGGTT
    23221 CTTGGCTAGG AGGTTTAAAA GACATACTTC CGTCTCATAA TAGCAAACGT AAGTATCGTT
    23281 CTGCTATAGA AGATTTGCTT TTTGACAAGG TTGTGACATC TGGTTTAGGT ACAGTCGATG
    23341 ATGATTATAA ACGTTGTACG GGTGGCTATG ACATAGCTGA TTTAGTTTGT GCTCAATATT
    23401 ACAATGGCAT AATGGTNNNN NNNNNNNNNN NNNNNNNNNN NNNNNNNNNN NNNNNNNNNN
    23461 NNNNNNNNNN NNNNNNNNNN NNNNNNNNNN NNNNNNNNNN NNNNNNNNNN NNNNNNNNNN
    23521 NNNNNNNNNN NNNNNNNNNN NNNNNNNNNN NNNNNNNNNN NNNNNNNNNN NNNNNNNNNN
    23581 NNNNNNNNNN NNNNNNNNNN NNNNNNNNNN NNNNNNNNNN NNNNNNNNNN NNNNNNNNNN
    23641 NNNNNNNNNN NNNNNNNNNN NNNNNNNNNN NNNNNNNNNN NNNNNNNNNN NNNNNNNNNN
    23701 NNNNNNNNNN NNNNNNNNNN NNNNNNNNNN NNNNNNNNNN NNNNNNNNNN NNNNNNNNNN
    23761 NNNNNNNNNN NNNNNNNNNN NNNNNNNNNN NNNNNNNNNN NNNNNNNNNN NNNNNNNNNN
    23821 NNNNNNNNNN NNNNNNNNNN NNNNNNNNNN NNNNNNNNNN NNNNNNNNNN NNNNNNNNNN
    23881 NNNNNNNNNN NNNNNNNNNN NNNNNNNNNN NNNNNNNNNN NNNNNNNNNN NNNNNNNNNN
    23941 NNNNNNNNNN NNNNNNNNNN NNNNNNNNNN NNNNNNNNNN NNNNNNNNNN NNNNNNNNNN
    24001 NNNNNNNNNN NNNNNNNNNN NNNNNNNNNN NNNNNNNNNN NNNNNNNNNN NNNNNNNNNN
    24061 NNNNNNNNNN NNNNNNNNNN NNNNNNNNNN NNNNNNNNNN NNNNNNNNNN NNNNNNNNNN
    24121 NNNNNNNNNN NNNNNNNNNN NNNNNNNNNN NNNNNNNNNN NNNNNNNNNN NNNNNNNNNN
    24181 NNNNNNNNNN NNNNNNNNNN NNNNNNNNNN NNNNNNNNNN NNNNNNNNNN NNNNNNNNNN
    24241 NNNNNNNNNN NNNNNNNNNN NNNNNNNNNN NNNNNNNNNN NNNNNNNNNN NNNNNNNNNN
    24301 NNNNNNNNNN NNNNNNNNNN NNNNNNNNNN NNNNNNNNNN NNNNNNNNNN NNNNNNNNNN
    24361 NNNNNNNNNN NNNNNNNNNN NNNNNNNNNN NNNNNNNNNN NNNNNNNNNN NNNNNNNNNN
    24421 NNNNNNNNNN NNNNNNNNNN NNNNNNNNNN NNNNNNNNNN NNNNNNNNNN NNNNNNNNNN
    24481 NNNNNNNNNN NNNNNNNNNN NNNNNNNNNN NNNNNNNNNN NNNNNNNNNN NNNNNNNNNN
    24541 NNNNNNNNNN NNNNNNNNNN NNNNNNNNNN NNNNNNNNNN NNNNNNNNNN NNNNNNNNNN
    24601 NNNNNNNNNN NNNNNNNNNN NNNNNNNNNN NNNNNNNTGT CTCAGTACTG GCTGTTGTGG
    24661 GTGTTTTGGT TGCCTTGGAA GCTGTTGTCA TTCTCTTTTC AGTAGAAGAC ATTTTGAAAA
    24721 CTATGAACCT ATTGAAAAGG TTCACATTCA TTAACTAAAC GATTTATGGA CACTGTCAAG
    24781 TCCATCGGCA TCTCTGTTGA CGCTGTACTT GACGAGTTAG ATTCCATTGC ATTTGCTGTA
    24841 ACACTCAAAG TTTTATTTAA TTCCGGTAAA TTACTTTTGT GTATAGGTTT TGGTGATACC
    24901 TTCGAGGAGG CTGAACAAAA AGCTTATGCG AAACTTCAGC TGGATATTGA AGAGTCGTCT
    24961 AATCATACGA CTGTTTAATA TCACAGTTTA CGACTTTTGT GCTAAAAATT GGTATAAGTT
    25021 ACCTTTTGCA GTCAGATTAC GTATCATAAA TAACACAAAA CCTAGAACAG CAAGTACTAT
    25081 AAAACGTAGA ATAAGAGTTG TTATCGATTA CAGAAAAATC GCCATTCTCA ACGCAGCGCG
    25141 AAAATGATTG GCGGATTGTT TCTTAACACT CTAAGTTTTA TAGTCACTAA TCAGCATGTG
    25201 GTTGTTAATA ACACACCACA TGTTAATACC ATAGTACAAC AACATCATGT TGTTAGTGCT
    25261 AATATTAAAA GTTTTCATTT AGAGTTCAGC ATTGCTGTGC TCTTTGTTGT ATTTTTAGCT
    25321 TTGTACCGCA GTACAAACTT TAAAATGTGT GTCGGTGTCT TAATGCTTAA GATAGTATCA
    25381 ATGACACTTA TAGGACCTAT GCTTACAGCA TTTGGTTACT ACATAGATGG CATTGTGACA
    25441 ACAACTGTCT TAGCTTTAAG ATTTATCTAC TTAGCATATT TTTGGTATGT TAGTAGTAGA
    25501 TTTGAATTTG TTTTATACAA TACAACGACA CTAATGTTTG TACATGACAG AGCTGCACCG
    25561 TTTTTGAGAA GTTCTCACGG CTCCATTTAT GTCACATTAT ATGGAGGCAT AAATTACATG
    25621 TTCGTGAATG ATCTTACGTT GCATTTTGTA GACCCTATGC TTGTGGGTAT AGCTATACGT
    25681 GGCCTAGTTC GTGCTGACCT AACAGTTGTT AGAGCAGTTG AACTTCTCAA TGGTGATTTT
    25741 ATCTATATAT TTTCACAGGA GGCCGTCGTA GGAGTTTACA ATGCAGCCTT TTCTCAGGCG
    25801 GTTATAAACG AAATTGATTT GAAAGAAGAA GAAGMACGTG TCTATGATGT TTCCTAGGGC
    25861 ATTTACTATC ATAGATGACC ATGGTATGGT TRTCAGCGTC TTCTTTTGGC TCCTGTTGAT
    25921 AATTATATTG ATATTGTTTT CAATAGCATT GCTAAATGTT ATTAAACTAT GCATGGTATG
    25981 TTGCAATTTG GGTAAGACTA TTATAGTACT ACCTGCACGC CATGCATATG ATGCCTATAA
    26041 GACTTTTATG CAGATTAAGG CATATACTCC CGACGAAGCA TTTTTGGTTT GAACTAAACA
    26101 AAATGAAGTA CGTTTTGTTA ATATTAGCGT GCATAATTGC ATGCGTTTTT GGAGATCGCT
    26161 ATTGTGCCAT GCAAGAATCN NATCCTACAA GCTGCATCAA TAGTACAAAC TCTCNATGTC
    26221 AAACTTGCTT TGAACGTGGT GATCTTATTT GGCATCTTGC TAACTGGAAC TTCAGCTGGT
    26281 CTGTAATATT GATTGTTTTT ATAACAGTAT TACAATATGG CAGACCACAR TTTAGCTGGT
    26341 TCGTTTATGG CATTAAAATG CTGATCATGT GGCTACTTTG GCCCATTGTT CTAGCGCTTA
    26401 CGATTTTTAA TGCATATTCT GAGTATCAAG TTTCCAGATA TGTAATGTTC GGCTTTAGTG
    26461 TTGCAGGTGC AGTCATAACG TTTGCACTTT GGATGATGTA TTTTGTGAGA TCCATTCAGC
    26521 TATATAGAAG GACCAAATCA TGGTGGTCTT TTAATCCTGA AACTAACGCA ATTCTTTGTG
    26581 TTAATGCATT GGGTAGAAGT TATGTACTAC CCCTTGATGG CATACCTACA GGTGTCACCC
    26641 TCACGCTACT TTCAGGAAAT CTATATGCTG AAGGTTTTAA AATGGCTGGT GGTCTCACCA
    26701 TCGAGCATTT ACCTAAATAT GTCATGATTG CTACACCTAG TAGAACCWTC GTTTATACAT
    26761 TAGTTGGAAA ACAACTAAAG GCAACCACTG CCACGGGATG GGCTTACTAT GTAAAATCTA
    26821 AAGCTGGTGA TTACTCAACA GAAGCACGTA CTGATAATTT GAGTGAACAT GAAAAATTAT
    26881 TACATATGGT GTAACTAAAC TTCTAAATGG CCACACAGGG ACAACGCGTC AACTGGGGAG
    26941 ATGAACCTTC CAAAAGACGT GGTCGTTCTA ACTCTCGTGG TCGGAAGAAT AATGATATAC
    27001 CTTTGTCATT CTATAACCCC ATTACCCTCG AAACAGGATC TAAATTTTGG AATGTATGTC
    27061 CGAGAGATTT TGTTCCCAAG GGAATAGGTA ATAAAGATCA ACAAATTGGT TATTGGAACA
    27121 AACAAGCCCG TTACCGCATT GTCAAAGGTC AGCGTAAGGA CCTTCCTGAA AGGTGGTTCT
    27181 TCTACTTCTT RGGTACAGGA CCTCACGCTG ATGCTAAATT CAAAGACAAG ATTGATGGWG
    27241 TCTTCTGGGT TGCAAAGGAT GGTGCCATGA AYAAGCCWAC WACACTTGGC ACTCGTGGMA
    27301 CYAAYAATGA ATCCAAACCW YTGARATTCG ATGGTAAGAT ACCACCGCAA TTTCAACTWG
    27361 ARGTTAACCR ATCRAGGAAC AAYTCAAGGT GTGGTTCCCA RTCYAGATCT GYCTCAAGAA
    27421 ACAGGTCTCA ATCCAGAGGA AGACAACAAT CCAATAACCA GAATACTAAT GTWGAGGATA
    27481 CAATTGTAGC WGTGCTTCAA AAATTAGGTG TTACTGAYAA RCARAGGTCR CGTTCWAAAT
    27541 CWAGAGAWCG TAGTGRTTCC AAMTCTAGGG ATACAACACC TAAGAATGCC AACAAACACA
    27601 SCTGGAAGAA AACTGCAGGT AARGGAGATG TGACAAATTT CTAYGGTGCT AGAAGTGCTT
    27661 CRGCTAACTT TGGTGATAGT GATCTCGTTG CCAATGGTAA CGCTGCCAAA TGCTACCCTC
    27721 AGATAGCTGA RTGYGTTCCA TCAGTGTCTA GCATGCTCTT CGGTAGTCAA TGGTCTGCTG
    27781 AAGAMGMTGG WGATCAAGTG AAAGTCACGC TCACTCAYAC CTACTACCTG CCAAARGATG
    27841 ATGCCAAAAC YAGCCAATTC CTAGRACAGA TTGAYGCTTA CARGMGWCCY TCWCARGTGG
    27901 YTAAAGAKCA GMGGCAAAGA AAATCTCGTT CTAAGTCTGC TGAKAAGAAG CCTGAGGAAT
    27961 TGTCTGTAAC TCTTGTAGAG GCATACACAG ATGYGTTTGA TGAYACACAG GTTGAGATGA
    28021 TTGATGAGGT TACGAACTAA ACGYATGCTY GTTTTCCTCC ATGCTGTACT CGTTACAGTT
    28081 TTAATCTTAC TACTAATTGG TAGAATYCAA TTACTGGAAA GGTTATTACT CAGTCATCTG
    28141 CTTAATCTTA CAACAGTCAG TAATGTTTTA GGTGTGCCTG ACAGTAGTCT GCGTGTAAAT
    28201 TGYTTACAGC TTTTGAAACC AGACTGCCTT GATTTTAACA TCTTACATAA AATTTTAGCA
    28261 GAAACCAGAT TACTAGTAGT AGTACTACGA GTGATCTTTC TAGTTTTGCT AGGGTTTTCC
    28321 TGCTATACAT TGTTAGGTGC ATTATTTTAA CATCATGATT GCTGTAGTCC TTGTGTGTAT
    28381 TCTTTTGGCT AATGGAATTA AAGCTACTGA TGTGCTACAT GACCTCCATG AACATCCAGT
    28441 TCTAACATGG GAATTACTAC AACATTTTGT AGGACACACT CTTTACATTA CAACGCACCA
    28501 GATCTTGGCA CTACCGCTTG GATCGCGTGT TGTGTGTGAG AGTGTTGAAG GTTTCAATTG
    28561 CACATGGCCT GGCTTTCAAA ATCCTGCACA TGATCATATT GATTTCTACT TTGACCTTTC
    28621 TAATCCTTTC TATTCCTTTG TAGATAATTT TTATATTGTA TGTGATGGAA ATCAAAGAAT
    28681 TAATCTCAGA TTAGTTGGTG CTGTGCCAAA ACAAAAGAGA TTAAATGTTG GTTGTCATAC
    28741 ATCATTTGCT GTTGACCTTC CATTTGGAAC TCAGATATAC CATGACAGGG ATTTTCAACA
    28801 CCCTGTTAGT GGTAGACATC TAGAGTGTAT TCACAGAGTC TACTTTGTGA AGTACTGTCC
    28861 ACACAACCTG CACGGTTATT GCTTTAATGA GAAGCTGAAG GTTCACGACT TAAAGCAACT
    28921 CAGAAGCAAG AAGGTCTTCG ACAAACTTAA CCAACATCAT AGAACTGAGT TATAAGGCAA
    28981 CCCGATGTCT AAAACTGGTC TTTCCGAGGA ATTACTGGTC ATCGCGCTGT CTACTCTTGT
    29041 ACAGAATGGT AAGCACGTGT AATAGGAGGT ACAAGCAACC CTATTGCATA TTAGGAAGTT
    29101 TAGATTTGAT TTGGCAATGC TAGATTTAGT AATTTAGAGA AGTTTAAAGA TCCGCTATGA
    29161 CGAGCCAACA ATGGAAGAGC TAACGTCTGG ATCTAGTGAT TGTTTAAAAT GTANNNNNNN
    29221 NNNNNNNNNN NNNNNNNNNN NNNNNNNNNN
//
